LOCUS       Exported 9507 bp ds-DNA circular SYN 13-MAY-2021
DEFINITION  Muscle specific zebrafish expression of mKate2 fused to dominant
            negative Rac1.
ACCESSION   .
VERSION     .
KEYWORDS    actc1b-mKate2-Rac1-DN
SOURCE      synthetic DNA construct
  ORGANISM  synthetic DNA construct
REFERENCE   1 (bases 1 to 9507)
  TITLE     Parton Lab Plasmids for in vivo cell biology in the zebrafish
REFERENCE   2 (bases 1 to 9507)
  AUTHORS   .
  TITLE     Direct Submission
  JOURNAL   Exported May 13, 2021 from SnapGene Server 1.1.58
            http://www.snapgene.com
FEATURES             Location/Qualifiers
     source          1..9507
                     /organism="synthetic DNA construct"
                     /mol_type="other DNA"
     protein_bind    1..25
                     /gene="mutant version of attB"
                     /label=attB1
                     /bound_moiety="BP Clonase(TM)"
                     /note="recombination site for the Gateway(R) BP reaction"
     regulatory      26..35
                     /regulatory_class="other"
                     /note="vertebrate consensus sequence for strong initiation
                     of translation (Kozak, 1987)"
     CDS             32..727
                     /codon_start=1
                     /product="monomeric far-red fluorescent protein (Shcherbo
                     et al., 2009)"
                     /label=mKate2
                     /note="mammalian codon-optimized"
                     /translation="MVSELIKENMHMKLYMEGTVNNHHFKCTSEGEGKPYEGTQTMRIK
                     AVEGGPLPFAFDILATSFMYGSKTFINHTQGIPDFFKQSFPEGFTWERVTTYEDGGVLT
                     ATQDTSLQDGCLIYNVKIRGVNFPSNGPVMQKKTLGWEASTETLYPADGGLEGRADMAL
                     KLVGGGHLICNLKTTYRSKKPAKNLKMPGVYYVDRRLERIKEADKETYVEQHEVAVARY
                     CDLPSKLGHR"
     protein_bind    complement(729..753)
                     /gene="mutant version of attB"
                     /label=attB2
                     /bound_moiety="BP Clonase(TM)"
                     /note="recombination site for the Gateway(R) BP reaction"
     protein_bind    complement(1331..1351)
                     /gene="mutant version of attB"
                     /label=attB3
                     /bound_moiety="BP Clonase(TM)"
                     /note="core recombination site for the Gateway(R) BP
                     reaction"
     primer_bind     complement(1359..1375)
                     /label=M13 fwd
                     /note="common sequencing primer, one of multiple similar
                     variants"
     polyA_signal    1391..1525
                     /label=SV40 poly(A) signal
                     /note="SV40 polyadenylation signal"
     primer_bind     complement(1415..1434)
                     /label=EBV-rev
                     /note="SV40 polyA terminator, reverse primer"
     primer_bind     1469..1488
                     /label=SV40pA-R
                     /note="SV40 polyA, reverse primer"
     primer_bind     complement(2197..2213)
                     /label=SK primer
                     /note="common sequencing primer, one of multiple similar
                     variants"
     primer_bind     complement(2197..2213)
                     /label=pBluescriptSK
                     /note="For pBluescript vector"
     primer_bind     complement(2250..2270)
                     /label=T3
                     /note="T3 promoter, forward primer"
     promoter        complement(2250..2268)
                     /label=T3 promoter
                     /note="promoter for bacteriophage T3 RNA polymerase"
     primer_bind     complement(2289..2305)
                     /label=M13 rev
                     /note="common sequencing primer, one of multiple similar
                     variants"
     primer_bind     complement(2302..2324)
                     /label=M13/pUC Reverse
                     /note="In lacZ gene"
     protein_bind    2313..2329
                     /label=lac operator
                     /bound_moiety="lac repressor encoded by lacI"
                     /note="The lac repressor binds to the lac operator to
                     inhibit transcription in E. coli. This inhibition can be
                     relieved by adding lactose or
                     isopropyl-beta-D-thiogalactopyranoside (IPTG)."
     promoter        complement(2337..2367)
                     /label=lac promoter
                     /note="promoter for the E. coli lac operon"
     protein_bind    2382..2403
                     /label=CAP binding site
                     /bound_moiety="E. coli catabolite activator protein"
                     /note="CAP binding activates transcription in the presence
                     of cAMP."
     primer_bind     complement(2520..2537)
                     /label=L4440
                     /note="L4440 vector, forward primer"
     rep_origin      complement(2691..3279)
                     /direction=LEFT
                     /label=ori
                     /note="high-copy-number ColE1/pMB1/pBR322/pUC origin of
                     replication"
     primer_bind     complement(2771..2790)
                     /label=pBR322ori-F
                     /note="pBR322 origin, forward primer"
     CDS             complement(3450..4310)
                     /codon_start=1
                     /gene="bla"
                     /product="beta-lactamase"
                     /label=AmpR
                     /note="confers resistance to ampicillin, carbenicillin, and
                     related antibiotics"
                     /translation="MSIQHFRVALIPFFAAFCLPVFAHPETLVKVKDAEDQLGARVGYI
                     ELDLNSGKILESFRPEERFPMMSTFKVLLCGAVLSRIDAGQEQLGRRIHYSQNDLVEYS
                     PVTEKHLTDGMTVRELCSAAITMSDNTAANLLLTTIGGPKELTAFLHNMGDHVTRLDRW
                     EPELNEAIPNDERDTTMPVAMATTLRKLLTGELLTLASRQQLIDWMEADKVAGPLLRSA
                     LPAGWFIADKSGAGERGSRGIIAALGPDGKPSRIVVIYTTGSQATMDERNRQIAEIGAS
                     LIKHW"
     primer_bind     4073..4092
                     /label=Amp-R
                     /note="Ampicillin resistance gene, reverse primer"
     promoter        complement(4311..4415)
                     /gene="bla"
                     /label=AmpR promoter
     primer_bind     complement(4578..4599)
                     /label=F1ori-F
                     /note="F1 origin, forward primer"
     primer_bind     5495..5511
                     /label=M13 rev
                     /note="common sequencing primer, one of multiple similar
                     variants"
     protein_bind    5531..5551
                     /gene="mutant version of attB"
                     /label=attB4
                     /bound_moiety="BP Clonase(TM)"
                     /note="core recombination site for the Gateway(R) BP
                     reaction"
ORIGIN
        1 gcaagtttgt acaaaaaagc aggctgccac catggtgagc gagctgatta aggagaacat
       61 gcacatgaag ctgtacatgg agggcaccgt gaacaaccac cacttcaagt gcacatccga
      121 gggcgaaggc aagccctacg agggcaccca gaccatgaga atcaaggcgg tcgagggcgg
      181 ccctctcccc ttcgccttcg acatcctggc taccagcttc atgtacggca gcaaaacctt
      241 catcaaccac acccagggca tccccgactt ctttaagcag tccttccccg agggcttcac
      301 atgggagaga gtcaccacat acgaagacgg gggcgtgctg accgctaccc aggacaccag
      361 cctccaggac ggctgcctca tctacaacgt caagatcaga ggggtgaact tcccatccaa
      421 cggccctgtg atgcagaaga aaacactcgg ctgggaggcc tccaccgaga ccctgtaccc
      481 cgctgacggc ggcctggaag gcagagccga catggccctg aagctcgtgg gcgggggcca
      541 cctgatctgc aacttgaaga ccacatacag atccaagaaa cccgctaaga acctcaagat
      601 gcccggcgtc tactatgtgg acagaagact ggaaagaatc aaggaggccg acaaagagac
      661 ctacgtcgag cagcacgagg tggctgtggc cagatactgc gacctcccta gcaaactggg
      721 gcacagagac ccagctttct tgtacaaagt ggctcaggcc ataaagtgtg tggtcgtcgg
      781 ggacggggct gtgggaaaaa actgccttct gatcagctac accaccaatg cttttcctgg
      841 ggaatacatt cccactgtgt ttgataatta ttctgcaaat gtgatggtcg atgggaaacc
      901 agtaaacctg ggattgtggg atacagcagg acaagaggat tatgacaggc ttcgaccgct
      961 ttcctaccct cagacggatg tgttcctgat ctgcttctct cttgtgagtc cggcctcatt
     1021 tgaaaacgtc cgtgcaaagt ggtatccgga ggtcagacat cattgcccta acactccaat
     1081 aattcttgtt gggactaagc ttgatttgcg agatgacaag gacaccatcg aaaagttaaa
     1141 ggagaagaaa ctcactccca tcacctaccc tcaaggcctt gctatggcca aagaaatagg
     1201 agctgtgaag tacctggagt gctctgcctt aacccaacgc ggccttaaaa ctgtgttcga
     1261 tgaagccatc cgtgcagtgc tgtgtccacc tccggtgaag aggaggagga gaagatgtct
     1321 ccttctgtga caactttatt atacatagtt gataattcac tggccgtcgt tttacggtac
     1381 catcgatgat gatccagaca tgataagata cattgatgag tttggacaaa ccacaactag
     1441 aatgcagtga aaaaaatgct ttatttgtga aatttgtgat gctattgctt tatttgtaac
     1501 cattataagc tgcaataaac aagttaacaa caacaattgc attcatttta tgtttcaggt
     1561 tcagggggag gtgtgggagg ttttttaaag caagtaaaac ctctacaaat gtggtatggc
     1621 tgattatgat cctctagatc agatctgcga agatacggcc acgggtgctc ttgatcctgt
     1681 ggctgatttt ggactgtgct gctcgcagct gctgatgaat cacatacttc ctccattttc
     1741 ttccactgat tgactgttat aatttcccta atttccaggt caaggtgctg tgcattgtgg
     1801 taatagatgt gacatgacgt cacttccaaa ggaccaatga acatgtctga ccaatttcat
     1861 ataatgtgaa aacgattttc ataggcagaa taaataacat ttaaattaaa ctgggcatca
     1921 gcgcaattca attggtttgg taatagcaag ggaaaataga atgaagtgat ctccaaaaaa
     1981 taagtacttt ttgactgtaa ataaaattgt aaggagtaaa aagtactttt ttttctaaaa
     2041 aaatgtaatt aagtaaaagt aaaagtattg atttttaatt gtactcaagt aaagtaaaaa
     2101 tccccaaaaa taatacttaa gtacagtaat caagtaaaat tactcaagta ctttacacct
     2161 ctggttcttg accccctacc ttcagcaagc ccagcagatc cactagttct agagcggccg
     2221 ccaccgcggt ggagctccag cttttgttcc ctttagtgag ggttaattgc gcgcttggcg
     2281 taatcatggt catagctgtt tcctgtgtga aattgttatc cgctcacaat tccacacaac
     2341 atacgagccg gaagcataaa gtgtaaagcc tggggtgcct aatgagtgag ctaactcaca
     2401 ttaattgcgt tgcgctcact gcccgctttc cagtcgggaa acctgtcgtg ccagctgcat
     2461 taatgaatcg gccaacgcgc ggggagaggc ggtttgcgta ttgggcgctc ttccgcttcc
     2521 tcgctcactg actcgctgcg ctcggtcgtt cggctgcggc gagcggtatc agctcactca
     2581 aaggcggtaa tacggttatc cacagaatca ggggataacg caggaaagaa catgtgagca
     2641 aaaggccagc aaaaggccag gaaccgtaaa aaggccgcgt tgctggcgtt tttccatagg
     2701 ctccgccccc ctgacgagca tcacaaaaat cgacgctcaa gtcagaggtg gcgaaacccg
     2761 acaggactat aaagatacca ggcgtttccc cctggaagct ccctcgtgcg ctctcctgtt
     2821 ccgaccctgc cgcttaccgg atacctgtcc gcctttctcc cttcgggaag cgtggcgctt
     2881 tctcatagct cacgctgtag gtatctcagt tcggtgtagg tcgttcgctc caagctgggc
     2941 tgtgtgcacg aaccccccgt tcagcccgac cgctgcgcct tatccggtaa ctatcgtctt
     3001 gagtccaacc cggtaagaca cgacttatcg ccactggcag cagccactgg taacaggatt
     3061 agcagagcga ggtatgtagg cggtgctaca gagttcttga agtggtggcc taactacggc
     3121 tacactagaa gaacagtatt tggtatctgc gctctgctga agccagttac cttcggaaaa
     3181 agagttggta gctcttgatc cggcaaacaa accaccgctg gtagcggtgg tttttttgtt
     3241 tgcaagcagc agattacgcg cagaaaaaaa ggatctcaag aagatccttt gatcttttct
     3301 acggggtctg acgctcagtg gaacgaaaac tcacgttaag gcattttggt catgagatta
     3361 tcaaaaagga tcttcaccta gatcctttta aattaaaaat gaagttttaa atcaatctaa
     3421 agtatatatg agtaaacttg gtctgacagt taccaatgct taatcagtga ggcacctatc
     3481 tcagcgatct gtctatttcg ttcatccata gttgcctgac tccccgtcgt gtagataact
     3541 acgatacggg agggcttacc atctggcccc agtgctgcaa tgataccgcg agacccacgc
     3601 tcaccggctc cagatttatc agcaataaac cagccagccg gaagggccga gcgcagaagt
     3661 ggtcctgcaa ctttatccgc ctccatccag tctattaatt gttgccggga agctagagta
     3721 agtagttcgc cagttaatag tttgcgcaac gttgttgcca ttgctacagg catcgtggtg
     3781 tcacgctcgt cgtttggtat ggcttcattc agctccggtt cccaacgatc aaggcgagtt
     3841 acatgatccc ccatgttgtg caaaaaagcg gttagctcct tcggtcctcc gatcgttgtc
     3901 agaagtaagt tggccgcagt gttatcactc atggttatgg cagcactgca taattctctt
     3961 actgtcatgc catccgtaag atgcttttct gtgactggtg agtactcaac caagtcattc
     4021 tgagaatagt gtatgcggcg accgagttgc tcttgcccgg cgtcaatacg ggataatacc
     4081 gcgccacata gcagaacttt aaaagtgctc atcattggaa aacgttcttc ggggcgaaaa
     4141 ctctcaagga tcttaccgct gttgagatcc agttcgatgt aacccactcg tgcacccaac
     4201 tgatcttcag catcttttac tttcaccagc gtttctgggt gagcaaaaac aggaaggcaa
     4261 aatgccgcaa aaaagggaat aagggcgaca cggaaatgtt gaatactcat actcttcctt
     4321 tttcaatatt attgaagcat ttatcagggt tattgtctca tgagcggata catatttgaa
     4381 tgtatttaga aaaataaaca aataggggtt ccgcgcacat ttccccgaaa agtgccacct
     4441 aaattgtaag cgttaatatt ttgttaaaat tcgcgttaaa tttttgttaa atcagctcat
     4501 tttttaacca ataggccgaa atcggcaaaa tcccttataa atcaaaagaa tagaccgaga
     4561 tagggttgag tgttgttcca gtttggaaca agagtccact attaaagaac gtggactcca
     4621 acgtcaaagg gcgaaaaacc gtctatcagg gcgatggccc acgctggcta agaactcatc
     4681 agcctccccg gtccatctac ccacgtacca atgcaccaat tggccacaat gacggctact
     4741 acatggtgcc attccttcct ctttatagga atggagacta cctcctgtcc aacaatgctc
     4801 ttggatacga gtacgcctac ctgttggacc caggtcattg cacaacacca gaaatgccct
     4861 ctgatctgca aaagacgtga atatctgttc agacacccat atccactctg ttccacacag
     4921 gtcagaggtt tgtccaggag ttcttgacag aggtgtaaaa agtactcaaa aattttactc
     4981 aagtgaaagt acaagtactt agggaaaatt ttactcaatt aaaagtaaaa gtatctggct
     5041 agaatcttac ttgagtaaaa gtaaaaaagt actccattaa aattgtactt gagtattaag
     5101 gaagtaaaag taaaagcaag aaagaaaact agagattctt gtttaagctt ttaatctcaa
     5161 aaaacattaa atgaaatgca tacaaggttt tatcctgctt tagaactgtt tgtatttaat
     5221 tatcaaacta taagacagac aatctaatgc cagtacacgc tactcaaagt tgtaaaacct
     5281 cagatttaac ttcagtagaa gctgattctc aaaattgtta gtgtcaagcc tagctctttt
     5341 ggggctgaaa agcaatcctg cagtgctgaa aagcctctca caggcagccg atgcgggaag
     5401 aggtgtatta gtcttgatag agaggctgca aatagcagga aacgtgagca gagactccct
     5461 ggtgtctgaa acacaggcca gatgggccct cgagcaggaa acagctatga ccatgattac
     5521 gccaagctat caactttgta tagaaaagtt ggcacgcgca gattccgtgt gggcctggta
     5581 atatcttacc attttaagct attttaagat tagggaaaaa aattaaataa aactacttta
     5641 aaattacttt ccttaaaaag caacatattt atttagtttt tgtttaactg gctcaagatt
     5701 gtaatatttt acttttacat gtttttttaa gtacctaaat gtgttcaaaa gtaaagtatg
     5761 ttattgtttt ttttttttaa tgttagctaa gctttaaatt gtaatatatt acttttaaaa
     5821 gtgacttttt aaaaatgtaa ataaaaaagt aactataaat gtgtaatgca tgttatttct
     5881 gtgggttttt aattttcatc tcaactgggc ttacaatttt aacataataa aaatcaaatc
     5941 aaatcaaatc aggcccttat ttgtcacata cactcttgta tactgaaata aactaaatgt
     6001 tgagaaaaat ttaaatacac caaaataacg catacctttt ttgtaattac ctaagtaaaa
     6061 catttagttc cttttttaag tgactcaaga ttgtaatcta ttaattgtaa aagataaaac
     6121 tagtgatcaa tctgacgtgc ttctatgcag cctgtgagat taattgtgat gtttaattat
     6181 taaacaattt aaatggatca aacatttcac atgtgcttat tgtgtccaac aaaaccagca
     6241 gaagcactta aaaatattgc atgacaacat gagtttttaa tgtaaattat atatacttcc
     6301 taaacgaagt taatcatatt tctaaaataa taatgtcatt gaaatattta aataaatgat
     6361 aagctttagt tgattcaaca taaaattgaa agcaataagg actttttttt tttacagcgg
     6421 tgaagcaaaa gcatgtaata atcatataat ataataaata aataaataaa taatggctct
     6481 tggtgcaaat atgaacactt taaataaata tagaataaat atgatcaata agtcataacg
     6541 atgtgtttta tgttgattat aatttaaaca tgtttctaac gcaagtttta aaaactgttt
     6601 taaagtatta ttttaagtta taagatcaat ttgactcaac attttgtagt gaaaatatgt
     6661 tgtgtaaaat taatataata tacactataa aaatgcaggg ttccacacaa tacattaatg
     6721 ttgtcccaac acaaatcgat taagttaaca aatatatgtg gattgaacat aaaaaattaa
     6781 gttgtcccaa tgaaatctca agaattgtgt tgtttcagct cattttaaat aagtagtttt
     6841 aacaagtaaa aaataacata tttttgagtg tgtatatata tatattacaa aatataataa
     6901 tataaaatgt aaaagatata aaccatgcta catatattta agagctattt tgcacattac
     6961 ttttttgcaa gccattttag tgtttttttt acaaatatat attagctaaa tatacaatat
     7021 cttaaatata caattaatca gacatgcaat taatgcattt aacctacata aaaatacatg
     7081 atcaacatat gttttatgct gattacaact aaatcaaacg taatgaaatt aatttataaa
     7141 agcgatttaa atatgtcaat attttaagtt aaaatcactt gaaacctact ataaatgaac
     7201 ttaaattaaa aaaatctcct ttaattccaa tgcaacagtg ttgttttttc agctgaggac
     7261 ccccggtgca gatggttggc ccccggcccg ctattctaag gaagcctttc ttaattttag
     7321 ggcggcgctg catgcgctca gatcagattc acgggtggag agggttattt tctctttttt
     7381 attttttctt gcctgctcat atttgggcct gtgtgaaccc caggctccgc ctcggccccc
     7441 aggagccgct cttatttaaa ggggatcctc gccttcagtc ttcgtcccag tggaagcatc
     7501 agtcttgtga taacaacttg gtgagtccta cagaccagcg ctcgactcta ggctttaaat
     7561 gcattgattt ctctggatta gctaccggga gagttttaac tttgcttatt agtcttgtgc
     7621 tcgaactgct aggtttaaag agtgttttct ctaatgcatg catgaagcga cagctgaaaa
     7681 ccagaaatag agcgtttgtc ctcctgttaa actctagcct ttctttggca tttgtcagtc
     7741 cgagtcttca gctgccggca ggagattggg tttcagtaac acttgctgag cacaaactac
     7801 acgtgctttc ttcagattta attcattatt aatcattcta gatttaaatg atgttcttac
     7861 tcattgctga ttattttagc cttgcggagc agattaaatg agcacgtgtt tcattaagat
     7921 tgatttaaat ataattaata tttcaccact gtagttttaa aattgccttc taagtcatgg
     7981 ttgattttta ataggtatcg gctctaatta gattactatt ttggttttta aatgttattt
     8041 ctatttcatt tgtaggctcg tttttaatgt gattttatta gattctagtt ttaaaatcat
     8101 ctcttagcct taatgagcag actgaatgaa catgtttcat taagattaac ttcattataa
     8161 tgaattattt aatcattcta gtgggttata aatcagctct atttaaatta attgtcgtgt
     8221 ttatttctat ttaatttttg attatttttt cagggtcgtt tttatgtgat tttttcccgt
     8281 ttctaatttt aaactaattg tttgattttt atatgattcg actcttttta aatgaattgt
     8341 tttgcttttt ttattgagca tatatatatt atacaatttc aatcaacaat tgttgtgctt
     8401 tttaaatgtt gtttctattt catttctagg gtcgatttta ttcgattcta gttttaaaat
     8461 cgtgattttt aacttctaac cttactgagc agactgaatg aacatgtttc atcaagatta
     8521 acttcattat agttaattat tgaatcgtgc tagtggttta taaatcagct ctatttaaat
     8581 taatcatcat cattatttct atttaatttt tattatttct ttaggattat ttttatgtga
     8641 tttttttcac gttctagttt taaactcaat gctcattact gctcaccctt gctgagcagt
     8701 ctttcgttaa gattaaatta attaataacc attctagttt taaaacagtg tcttaaggca
     8761 tagctgatat tttacaagtt tactatttaa tatatctcct ttcttttttt agggtcgatt
     8821 tcatctgatt tgattaattt ttattatctt cactaagctt tttgttctag gttttattct
     8881 cagtattatt actgttatat ttgaactgaa tttctcctca tagtttattc attttattta
     8941 tttatttttt gtttattcgc tattttgtat tttagttttt aattagaaat tttattagaa
     9001 tcgttttgaa ctagttttta tgcactctaa cattaatatt aaatcataac tattattttt
     9061 attataattt atttgtgttt atctttttgt gtagctttca tgtgttttta ttttagtttt
     9121 attatgtttg cattgaattt tttggactag tttatataac gatatacaga aaagccatga
     9181 caacaaatgt ttttataata cctattaagt ataagctaat cagatttcca ctattctgtt
     9241 caaagttaac attattagcc attctgatgg atcatttgac atttgtcata tgtctttatg
     9301 aacactgctc tttcagatgc cacttttaaa gctgtttttt acagtaaatg aacgtttatt
     9361 attatgacat tatttcctaa ggcctctaga gtacagcagg atgtggcgtg tgcattaccg
     9421 tgtaattatg ctgactgtaa atgtgcattt atagactgtc agcatgtctg actgtgcgct
     9481 gttgtgattg gtcctgcaca gaccaag
//
