>Addgene plasmid #109530 | actc1b-mKate2-Rac1-DN | depositor full sequence | sequence record 206467 | Full Sequence
CCACCTAAATTGTAAGCGTTAATATTTTGTTAAAATTCGCGTTAAATTTTTGTTAAATCAGCTCATTTTT
TAACCAATAGGCCGAAATCGGCAAAATCCCTTATAAATCAAAAGAATAGACCGAGATAGGGTTGAGTGTT
GTTCCAGTTTGGAACAAGAGTCCACTATTAAAGAACGTGGACTCCAACGTCAAAGGGCGAAAAACCGTCT
ATCAGGGCGATGGCCCACGCTGGCTAAGAACTCATCAGCCTCCCCGGTCCATCTACCCACGTACCAATGC
ACCAATTGGCCACAATGACGGCTACTACATGGTGCCATTCCTTCCTCTTTATAGGAATGGAGACTACCTC
CTGTCCAACAAGGCTCTTGGATACGAGTACGCCTACCTGTTGGACCCAGGTCATTGCACAACACCAGAAA
TGCCCTCTGATCTGCAAAAGACGTGAATATCTGTTCAGACACCCATATCCACTCTGTTCCACACAGGTCA
GAGGTTTGTCCAGGAGTTCTTGACAGAGGTGTAAAAAGTACTCAAAAATTTTACTCAAGTGAAAGTACAA
GTACTTAGGGAAAATTTTACTCAATTAAAAGTAAAAGTATCTGGCTAGAATCTTACTTGAGTAAAAGTAA
AAAAGTACTCCATTAAAATTGTACTTGAGTATTAAGGAAGTAAAAGTAAAAGCAAGAAAGAAAACTAGAG
ATTCTTGTTTAAGCTTTTAATCTCAAAAAACATTAAATGAAATGCATACAAGGTTTTATCCTGCTTTAGA
ACTGTTTGTATTTAATTATCAAACTATAAGACAGACAATCTAATGCCAGTACACGCTACTCAAAGTTGTA
AAACCTCAGATTTAACTTCAGTAGAAGCTGATTCTCAAAATTGTTAGTGTCAAGCCTAGCTCTTTTGGGG
CTGAAAAGCAATCCTGCAGTGCTGAAAAGCCTCTCACAGGCAGCCGATGCGGGAAGAGGTGTATTAGTCT
TGATAGAGAGGCTGCAAATAGCAGGAAACGTGAGCAGAGACTCCCTGGTGTCTGAAACACAGGCCAGATG
GGCCCTCGAGCAGGAAACAGCTATGACCATGATTACGCCAAGCTATCAACTTTGTATAGAAAAGTTGGCA
CGCGCAGATTCCGTGTGGGCCTGGTAATATCTTACCATTTTAAGCTATTTTAAGATTAGGGAAAAAAATT
AAATAAAACTACTTTAAAATTACTTTCCTTAAAAAGCAACATATTTATTTAGTTTTTGTTTAACTGGCTC
AAGATTGTAATATTTTACTTTTACATGTTTTTTTTAAGTACCTAAATGTGTTCAAAAGTAAAGTATGTTA
TTGTTTTTTTTTTTTTAATGTTAGCTAAGCTTTAAATTGTAATATATTACTTTTAAAAGTGACTTTTTAA
AAATGTAAATAAAAAAGTAACTATAAATGTGTAATGCATGTTATTTCTGTGGGTTTTTTAATTTTCATCT
CAACTGGGCTTACAATTTTAACATAATAAAAATCAAATCAAATCAAATCAGGCCCTTATTTGTCACATAC
ACTCTTGTATACTGAAATAAACTAAATGTTGAGAAAAATTTAAATACACCAAAATAACGCATACCTTTTT
TGTAATTACCTAAGTAAAACATTTAGTTCCTTTTTTAAGTGACTCAAGATTGTAATCTATTAATTGTAAA
AGATAAAACTAGTGATCAATCTGACGTGCTTCTATGCAGCCTGTGAGATTAATTGTGATGTTTAATTATT
AAACAATTTAAATGGATCAAACATTTCACATGTGCTTATTGTGTCCAACAAAACCAGCAGAAGCACTTAA
AAATATTGCATGACAACATGAGTTTTTAATGTAAATTATATATACTTCCTAAACGAAGTTAATCATATTT
TCTAAAATAATAATGTCATTGAAATATTTAAATAAATGATAANCTTTAGTTGATTCAACATAAAATTGAA
AGCAATAAGGACTTTTTTTTTTTTACAGCGGTGAAGCAAAAGCNTGNAAATAATCATATAAATATAATAA
ATAAATAAATAAAATAATGGTTCTTGGTGCAAATATGAACACTTTAAATAAATATAGAATAAATATGATC
AATAAGTCATAACGACGTGTTTTATGTTGATTATAATTTAAACATGTTTCTAACGCAAGTTTTAAAAACT
GTTTTAAAGTATTATTTTAAGTTATAAGATCAATTTGACTCAACATTTTGTAGTGAAAATATGTTGTGTA
AAATTAATATAATATACACTATAAAAATGCAAGGTTCCACACAATTCATTCATGTTGTCCCAACACAAAT
CGATTAAGTTAACAAATATATGTGGATTGAACATAAAAAATTAAGTTGTCCCAATGAAATCTCAAGAATT
GTGTTGTTTCAGCTCATTTTAAATAAGTAGTTTTAACAAGTAAAAAATAACATATTTTTGAGTGTGTATA
TATATATATTTATATATTACAAAATATAATAATATAAAATGTAAAAGATATAAACCATGCTACATATATT
TAAGAGCTATTTTGCACATTACTTTTTTGCAAGCCATTTGAGTGTTTTTTTACAAATATATATTAGCTAA
ATATACAATATCTTAAATATACAATTAATCAGACATGCAAAAAATGCATTTAACCTACATAAAAATACAT
GATCAACATATGTTTTATGCTGATTACAACTAAATCAAACGTAATGAAATTAATTTATAAAAGCGATTTA
AATATGTCAATATTTTAAGTTAAAATCACTTGAAACCTACTATAAATGAACTTAAATTTAAAAAATCTCC
TTTAATTCCAATGCAGCACTGTTGTTTTTTCAGCTGAGGACCCCCGGTGCAGATGGTTGGCCCCCGGCCC
GCTATTCTAAGGAAGCCTTTCTTAATTTTAGGGCGGCGCTGCATGCGCTCAGATCAGATTCACGGGTGGA
GAGGGTTATTTTCTCTTTTTTATTTTTTCTTGCCTGCTCATATTTGGGCCTGTGTGAACCCCAGGCTCCG
CCTCGGCCCCCAGGAGCCGCTCTTATTTAAAGGGGATCCTCGCCTTCAGTCTTCGTCCCAGTGGAAGCAT
CAGTCTTGTGATAACAACTTGGTGAGTCCTACAGACCAGCGCTCGACTCTAGGCTTTAAATGCATTGATT
TCTCTGGATTAGCTACCGGGAGAGTTTTAACTTTGCTTATTAGTCTTGTGCTTGAACTGCTAGGTTTAAA
GAGGGTTTTCTCTAATGCATGCATGAAGCGACAGCTGAAAACCAGAAATAGAGCGTTTGTCCTCCTGTTA
AACTCTAGCCTTTCTTTGGCATTTGTCAGTCCGAGTCTTCAGCTGCCGGCAGGAGATTGGGTTTCAGTAA
CACTTGCTGAGCACAAACTACACGTGCTTCCTTCAGATTTAATTCATTATTAATCATTCTAGATTTAAAT
GATCTTCTTACTCATTGCTGATTATTTTAGCCTTGCGGAGCAGATTAAATGAGCACGTGTTTATTAAGAT
TGATTTAAATATAATTAATATTTCACCACTGTAGTTTTAAAATTGCCTTCTAAGTCATGGTTGATTTTTA
ATAGGTATCGGCTCTAATTAGATTACTATTTTGGTTTTTAAATGTTATTTCTATTTCATTTGTAGGCTCG
TTTTTAATGTGATTTTATTAGATTCTAGTTTTAAAATCATCTTTTAGCCTTACTGAGCAGACTGAATGAA
CATGTTTCATTAAGATTAACTTCATTATAGTTAATTATTTAATCATTCTAGTGGATTATAAATCAGCTCT
ATTTAAATTGATTGTCGTGTTTATTTCTATTTGATTTTTGATTATTTTTTAAGGTCGTTTTTATGTGATT
TTTCCCCGATTCTAATTTTAAACTAATTGTTTGATTTTTATATGATTCGACTCTTTTTAAATGAATTGTT
TTGCTTTTTTTATTGAGCATATATATATATTATACAATTTCAATCAACAATTGTTGTGCTTTTTAAATGT
TGTTTCTATTTCATTTCTAGGGTCGATTTTATTCGATTCTAGTTTTAAAATCGTGATTTCTAACTCCTAA
CCTTACTGAGCAGACTGAATGAACATGTTTCATCAAGATTAACTTCATTATAGTTAATTATTGAATCGGG
CTAGTGGTTTATAAATCAGCTCTATTATAAATTAATTGTCATCATTATTTCTATTTAATTTTTATTATTT
TTTTAGGATTATTTTTAAGGGATTTTTTTCACGTTCTAGTTTTAAACTCAATGCTCATTACTGCTCACCC
TTGCTGAGCAGTCTTTCGTTAAGATTAAATTAATTAATAACCCATTCTAGTTTTAAAACAGTGTCTTAAG
GCATAGCTGATATTTTACAAGTTTACTATTTAATATATCTCCATTTCTTTTTTTAGGGTCGATTTCATCT
GATTTGATTAATTTTTATTATCTTCACTAAGCTTTTTGTTCTAGGTTTTATTCTCAGTATTATTACTGTT
ATATTTGAACTGAATTTCTCCTCATAGTTTATTCATTTTATTTATTTATTTTTTGTTTATTCGCTATTTT
GTATTTTAGTTTTTAATTAGAAATTTTATTAGAATCGTTTTGAACTAGTTTTTATGCACTCTAACATTAA
TATTAAATCATAACTATTATTTTTATTATAATTTATTTGTGTTTATCTTTTTGTGTAGCTTTCATGTGTT
TTTATTTTAGTTTTATTATGTTTGCATTGAATTTTTTGGACTAGTTTATATAACGATATACAGAAAAGCC
ATGACAACAAATGTTTTTATAATACCTATTAAGTATAAGCTAATCAGATTTCCACTATTCTGTTCAAAGT
TAACATTATTAGCCATTCTGATGGATCATTTGACATTTGTCATATGTCTTTATGAACACTGCTCTTTCAG
ATGCCACTTTTAAAGCTGTTTTTTACAGTAAATGAACGTTTATTATTATGACATTATTTCCTAAGGCCTC
TAGAGTACAGCAGGATGTGGCGTGTGCATTACTGTGTAATTATGCTGACTGTAAATGTGCATTTATAGAC
TGTCAGCATGTCTGACTGTGCGCTGTTGTGATTTGTCCTGCACAGACCAAGGCAAGTTTGTACAAAAAAG
CAGGCTGCCACCATGGTGAGCGAGCTGATTAAGGAGAACATGCACATGAAGCTGTACATGGAGGGCACCG
TGAACAACCACCACTTCAAGTGCACATCCGAGGGCGAAGGCAAGCCCTACGAGGGCACCCAGACCATGAG
AATCAAGGCGGTCGAGGGCGGCCCTCTCCCCTTCGCCTTCGACATCCTGGCTACCAGCTTCATGTACGGC
AGCAAAACCTTCATCAACCACACCCAGGGCATCCCCGACTTCTTTAAGCAGTCCTTCCCCGAGGGCTTCA
CATGGGAGAGAGTCACCACATACGAAGACGGGGGCGTGCTGACCGCTACCCAGGACACCAGCCTCCAGGA
CGGCTGCCTCATCTACAACGTCAAGATCAGAGGGGTGAACTTCCCATCCAACGGCCCTGTGATGCAGAAG
AAAACACTCGGCTGGGAGGCCTCCACCGAGACCCTGTACCCCGCTGACGGCGGCCTGGAAGGCAGAGCCG
ACATGGCCCTGAAGCTCGTGGGCGGGGGCCACCTGATCTGCAACTTGAAGACCACATACAGATCCAAGAA
ACCCGCTAAGAACCTCAAGATGCCCGGCGTCTACTATGTGGACAGAAGACTGGAAAGAATCAAGGAGGCC
GACAAAGAGACCTACGTCGAGCAGCACGAGGTGGCTGTGGCCAGATACTGCGACCTCCCTAGCAAACTGG
GGCACAGAGACCCAGCTTTCTTGTACAAAGTGGCTCAGGCCATAAAGTGTGTGGTCGTCGGGGACGGGGC
TGTGGGAAAAAACTGCCTTCTGATCAGCTACACCACCAATGCTTTTCCTGGGGAATACATTCCCACTGTG
TTTGATAATTATTCTGCAAATGTGATGGTCGATGGGAAACCAGTAAACCTGGGATTGTGGGATACAGCAG
GACAAGAGGATTATGACAGGCTTCGACCGCTTTCCTACCCTCAGACGGATGTGTTCCTGATCTGCTTCTC
TCTTGTGAGTCCGGCCTCATTTGAAAACGTCCGTGCAAAGTGGTATCCGGAGGTCAGACATCATTGCCCT
AACACTCCAATAATTCTTGTTGGGACTAAGCTTGATTTGCGAGATGACAAGGACACCATCGAAAAGTTAA
AGGAGAAGAAACTCACTCCCATCACCTACCCTCAAGGCCTTGCTATGGCCAAAGAAATAGGAGCTGTGAA
GTACCTGGAGTGCTCTGCCTTAACCCAACGCGGCCTTAAAACTGTGTTCGATGAAGCCATCCGTGCAGTG
CTGTGTCCACCTCCGGTGAAGAGGAGGAGGAGAAGATGTCTCCTTCTGTGACAACTTTATTATACATAGT
TGATAATTCACTGGCCGTCGTTTTACGGTACCATCGATGATGATCCAGACATGATAAGATACATTGATGA
GTTTGGACAAACCACAACTAGAATGCAGTGAAAAAAATGCTTTATTTGTGAAATTTGTGATGCTATTGCT
TTATTTGTAACCATTATAAGCTGCAATAAACAAGTTAACAACAACAATTGCATTCATTTTATGTTTCAGG
TTCAGGGGGAGGTGTGGGAGGTTTTTTAAAGCAAGTAAAACCTCTACAAATGTGGTATGGCTGATTATGA
TCCTCTAGATCAGATCTGCGAAGATACGGCCACGGGTGCTCTTGATCCTGTGGCTGATTTTGGACTGTGC
TGCTCGCAGCTGCTGATGAATCACATACTTCCTCCATTTTCTTCCACTGATTGACTGTTATAATTTCCCT
AATTTCCAGGTCAAGGTGCTGTGCATTGTGGTAATAGATGTGACATGACGTCACTTCCAAAGGACCAATG
AACATGTCTGACCAATTTCATATAATGTGAAAACGATTTTCATAGGCAGAATAAATAACATTTAAATTAA
ACTGGGCATCAGCGCAATTCAATTGGTTTGGTAATAGCAAGGGAAAATAGAATGAAGTGATCTCCAAAAA
ATAAGTACTTTTTGACTGTAAATAAAATTGTAAGGAGTAAAAAGTACTTTTTTTTCTAAAAAAATGTAAT
TAAGTAAAAGTAAAAGTATTGATTTTTAATTGTACTCAAGTAAAGTAAAAATCCCCAAAAATAATACTTA
AGTACAGTAATCAAGTAAAATTACTCAAGTACTTTACACCTCTGGTTCTTGACCCCCTACCTTCAGCAAG
CCCAGCAGATCCACTAGTTCTAGAGCGGCCGCCACCGCGGTGGAGCTCCAGCTTTTGTTCCCTTTAGTGA
GGGTTAATTGCGCGCTTGGCGTAATCATGGTCATAGCTGTTTCCTGTGTGAAATTGTTATCCGCTCACAA
TTCCACACAACATACGAGCCGGAAGCATAAAGTGTAAAGCCTGGGGTGCCTAATGAGTGAGCTAACTCAC
ATTAATTGCGTTGCGCTCACTGCCCGCTTTCCAGTCGGGAAACCTGTCGTGCCAGCTGCATTAATGAATC
GGCCAACGCGCGGGGAGAGGCGGTTTGCGTATTGGGCGCTCTTCCGCTTCCTCGCTCACTGACTCGCTGC
GCTCGGTCGTTCGGCTGCGGCGAGCGGTATCAGCTCACTCAAAGGCGGTAATACGGTTATCCACAGAATC
AGGGGATAACGCAGGAAAGAACATGTGAGCAAAAGGCCAGCAAAAGGCCAGGAACCGTAAAAAGGCCGCG
TTGCTGGCGTTTTTCCATAGGCTCCGCCCCCCTGACGAGCATCACAAAAATCGACGCTCAAGTCAGAGGT
GGCGAAACCCGACAGGACTATAAAGATACCAGGCGTTTCCCCCTGGAAGCTCCCTCGTGCGCTCTCCTGT
TCCGACCCTGCCGCTTACCGGATACCTGTCCGCCTTTCTCCCTTCGGGAAGCGTGGCGCTTTCTCATAGC
TCACGCTGTAGGTATCTCAGTTCGGTGTAGGTCGTTCGCTCCAAGCTGGGCTGTGTGCACGAACCCCCCG
TTCAGCCCGACCGCTGCGCCTTATCCGGTAACTATCGTCTTGAGTCCAACCCGGTAAGACACGACTTATC
GCCACTGGCAGCAGCCACTGGTAACAGGATTAGCAGAGCGAGGTATGTAGGCGGTGCTACAGAGTTCTTG
AAGTGGTGGCCTAACTACGGCTACACTAGAAGGACAGTATTTGGTATCTGCGCTCTGCTGAAGCCAGTTA
CCTTCGGAAAAAGAGTTGGTAGCTCTTGATCCGGCAAACAAACCACCGCTGGTAGCGGTGGTTTTTTTGT
TTGCAAGCAGCAGATTACGCGCAGAAAAAAAGGATCTCAAGAAGATCCTTTGATCTTTTCTACGGGGTCT
GACGCTCAGTGGAACGAAAACTCACGTTAAGGGATTTTGGTCATGAGATTATCAAAAAGGATCTTCACCT
AGATCCTTTTAAATTAAAAATGAAGTTTTAAATCAATCTAAAGTATATATGAGTAAACTTGGTCTGACAG
TTACCAATGCTTAATCAGTGAGGCACCTATCTCAGCGATCTGTCTATTTCGTTCATCCATAGTTGCCTGA
CTCCCCGTCGTGTAGATAACTACGATACGGGAGGGCTTACCATCTGGCCCCAGTGCTGCAATGATACCGC
GAGACCCACGCTCACCGGCTCCAGATTTATCAGCAATAAACCAGCCAGCCGGAAGGGCCGAGCGCAGAAG
TGGTCCTGCAACTTTATCCGCCTCCATCCAGTCTATTAATTGTTGCCGGGAAGCTAGAGTAAGTAGTTCG
CCAGTTAATAGTTTGCGCAACGTTGTTGCCATTGCTACAGGCATCGTGGTGTCACGCTCGTCGTTTGGTA
TGGCTTCATTCAGCTCCGGTTCCCAACGATCAAGGCGAGTTACATGATCCCCCATGTTGTGCAAAAAAGC
GGTTAGCTCCTTCGGTCCTCCGATCGTTGTCAGAAGTAAGTTGGCCGCAGTGTTATCACTCATGGTTATG
GCAGCACTGCATAATTCTCTTACTGTCATGCCATCCGTAAGATGCTTTTCTGTGACTGGTGAGTACTCAA
CCAAGTCATTCTGAGAATAGTGTATGCGGCGACCGAGTTGCTCTTGCCCGGCGTCAATACGGGATAATAC
CGCGCCACATAGCAGAACTTTAAAAGTGCTCATCATTGGAAAACGTTCTTCGGGGCGAAAACTCTCAAGG
ATCTTACCGCTGTTGAGATCCAGTTCGATGTAACCCACTCGTGCACCCAACTGATCTTCAGCATCTTTTA
CTTTCACCAGCGTTTCTGGGTGAGCAAAAACAGGAAGGCAAAATGCCGCAAAAAAGGGAATAAGGGCGAC
ACGGAAATGTTGAATACTCATACTCTTCCTTTTTCAATATTATTGAAGCATTTATCAGGGTTATTGTCTC
ATGAGCGGATACATATTTGAATGTATTTAGAAAAATAAACAAATAGGGGTTCCGCGCACATTTCCCCGAA
AAGTG
Features (pLannotate 1.2.2; 21 found; start..end, strand, type, name):
      7..228     -  rep_origin     M13 ori (fragment): M13 bacteriophage origin of replication; arrow indicates direction of (+) strand synthesis
    228..515     +  CDS            tyr (fragment): TYRO_ORYLA - Also known as tyro. Experimental evidence at transcript level: Swiss-Prot protein existence level 2. This is a copper-containing oxidase that functions in the formation of pigments such as melanins and other polyphenolic compounds. From Oryzias latipes (Japanese rice fish) (Japanese killifish).
   1097..1117    +  protein_bind   attB4: mutant version of attB; core recombination site for the Gateway® BP reaction BP Clonase™
   2025..2041    -  promoter       copia promoter (fragment): strong promoter from the Drosophila transposable element copia (Sinclair et al., 1986)
   5093..5113    +  protein_bind   attB1: mutant version of attB; core recombination site for the Gateway® BP reaction BP Clonase™
   5123..5818    +  CDS            mKate2: mKate2 is a basic (constitutively fluorescent) red fluorescent protein published in 2009, derived from Entacmaea quadricolor. It is reported to be a rapidly-maturing monomer with moderate acid sensitivity.
   5823..5843    -  protein_bind   attB2: mutant version of attB; core recombination site for the Gateway® BP reaction BP Clonase™
   5846..6418    +  CDS            RAC1: RAC1_BOVIN - Experimental evidence at protein level: Swiss-Prot protein existence level 1. Plasma membrane-associated small GTPase which cycles between active GTP-bound and inactive GDP-bound states. In its active state, binds to a variety of effector proteins to regulate cellular responses such as secretory processes, phagocytosis of apoptotic cells, epithelial cell polarization, neurons adhesion, migration and differentiation, and growth-factor induced formation of membrane ruffles. Rac1 p21/rho GDI heterodimer is the active component of the cytosolic factor sigma 1, which is involved in sti
   6422..6442    -  protein_bind   attB3: mutant version of attB; core recombination site for the Gateway® BP reaction BP Clonase™
   6446..6466    +  CDS            lacZα (fragment): LacZα fragment of β-galactosidase; lacZ fragment
   6482..6616    -  polyA_signal   SV40 poly(A) signal: SV40 polyadenylation signal
   6639..6722    -  CDS            large T antigen (fragment): large T antigen from SV40 (simian virus 40)
   7288..7328    -  misc_feature   MCS (fragment): pBluescript multiple cloning site
   7341..7359    -  promoter       T3 promoter: promoter for bacteriophage T3 RNA polymerase
   7404..7420    -  protein_bind   lac operator: The lac repressor binds to the lac operator to inhibit transcription in E. coli. This inhibition can be relieved by adding lactose or isopropyl-β-D-thiogalactopyranoside (IPTG). lac repressor encoded by lacI
   7428..7458    -  promoter       lac promoter: promoter for the E. coli lac operon
   7473..7494    -  protein_bind   CAP binding site: CAP binding activates transcription in the presence of cAMP. E. coli catabolite activator protein
   7507..7599    -  CDS            lacI (fragment): lac repressor; lacI; The lac repressor binds to the lac operator to inhibit transcription in E. coli. This inhibition can be relieved by adding lactose or isopropyl-β-D-thiogalactopyranoside (IPTG).
   7782..8370    -  rep_origin     ori: high-copy-number ColE1/pMB1/pBR322/pUC origin of replication
   8541..9401    -  CDS            AmpR: β-lactamase; bla; confers resistance to ampicillin, carbenicillin, and related antibiotics
   9402..9506    -  promoter       AmpR promoter: bla
