[The description below was written by a language model from this plasmid's Addgene catalogue record, the feature table of its GenBank file and pLannotate feature annotations shown in this document.]
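Description:
actc1b-mKate2-Rac1-DN is a zebrafish expression plasmid assembled by Gateway cloning in the pDEST-actc1b-mKate2-ccdb destination backbone, designed to express a red fluorescent fusion of dominant-negative Rac1 specifically in muscle. It is maintained in E. coli as a high-copy plasmid through a ColE1/pUC-type origin and selected with ampicillin via the beta-lactamase gene. Remnants of a pBluescript-type backbone are also annotated, including the lac promoter and operator, a T3 promoter, a partial multiple cloning site and a fragment of an M13/f1 origin.

The expression cassette is laid out between multisite Gateway scars. About 4 kb of sequence between attB4 and attB1 is not annotated in either feature table. By position and by the construct name it would hold the actc1b muscle promoter, though the tables do not label it as such. After attB1 come a Kozak consensus and the codon-optimised mKate2 coding sequence, a monomeric far-red fluorescent protein. This is joined across the attB2 site to the zebrafish Rac1 (rac1a) open reading frame, so mKate2 sits at the N terminus of the small GTPase. attB3 and an SV40 polyadenylation signal close the unit. The record gives the mutation only as "DN" and does not specify the residue change. A short fragment matching medaka tyrosinase lies next to the cassette, and its role is not stated.

The two sequence records held for this plasmid differ slightly in length and start coordinate but show the same arrangement of parts. The plasmid belongs to a collection for in vivo cell biology in zebrafish and was deposited with a study of T-tubule formation. In that setting it allows Rac1 signalling to be perturbed in muscle fibres while the expressing cells are visualised.
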