Addgene plasmid #109530: actc1b-mKate2-Rac1-DN
Purpose: Muscle specific zebrafish expression of mKate2 fused to dominant negative Rac1
Depositing lab: Rob Parton. Depositing organization: University of Queensland, Institute for Molecular Bioscience. Publication: In vivo cell biological screening identifies an endocytic capture mechanism for T-tubule formation. Hall TE, Martel N, Ariotti N, Xiong Z, Lo HP, Ferguson C, Rae J, Lim YW, Parton RG. Nat Commun. 2020 Jul 24;11(1):3711. doi: 10.1038/s41467-020-17486-w. PubMed 32709891.
Backbone
  Vector backbone: pDEST-actc1b-mKate2-ccdb
  Vector type: Zebrafish plasmids
Growth in bacteria
  Bacterial resistance: Ampicillin, 100 μg/mL
  Growth temperature: 37°C
  Growth strain: DH5alpha
  Copy number: High Copy
Gene/Insert
  Gene/Insert name: Rac1
  Species: D. rerio (zebrafish)
  Mutation: DN
  Entrez Gene: rac1a (a.k.a. rac1, wu:fd16e02, zgc:55823, zgc:55917, zgc:86934)
  Tag / fusion protein: mKate2 (N terminal on insert)
  Cloning method: Gateway Cloning
Terms and licenses: Academic/Nonprofit Terms; Industry Terms: Not Available to Industry
How to cite: actc1b-mKate2-Rac1-DN was a gift from Rob Parton (Addgene plasmid # 109530 ; http://n2t.net/addgene:109530 ; RRID:Addgene_109530)
